Addgene plasmid #189542: pcDNA3.2-V5-DEST-hSFRP1-VF
Purpose: Protein expression of SFRP1 in mammalian cells.
Depositing lab: Haian Fu. Depositing organization: Emory University.
Backbone
  Vector backbone: pcDNA3.2-V5-DEST
  Backbone manufacturer: Customized backbone from Fu lab
  Vector type: Mammalian Expression
Growth in bacteria
  Bacterial resistance: Ampicillin, 100 μg/mL
  Growth temperature: 37°C
  Growth strain: DH5alpha
  Copy number: High Copy
Gene/Insert
  Gene/Insert name: secreted frizzled related protein 1 (alt name: SFRP1; FRP; FRP1; FrzA; FRP-1; SARP2)
  Species: H. sapiens (human)
  Entrez Gene: SFRP1 (a.k.a. FRP, FRP-1, FRP1, FrzA, SARP2)
  Tag / fusion protein: VF (C terminal on insert)
  Cloning method: Gateway Cloning
Terms and licenses: Academic/Nonprofit Terms; Industry Terms: Not Available to Industry
How to cite: pcDNA3.2-V5-DEST-hSFRP1-VF was a gift from Haian Fu (Addgene plasmid # 189542 ; http://n2t.net/addgene:189542 ; RRID:Addgene_189542)
