[The description below was written by a language model from this plasmid's Addgene catalogue record and pLannotate feature annotations shown in this document.]
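Description:
pcDNA3.2-V5-DEST-hSFRP1-VF is a mammalian expression plasmid for producing human secreted frizzled related protein 1 (SFRP1, also known as FRP1 or SARP2) as a C-terminally tagged fusion. It is built on a customized version of the pcDNA3.2-V5-DEST Gateway destination backbone, and the insert was introduced by Gateway recombination, which leaves the attB1 and attB2 sites annotated on either side of the coding sequence. In bacteria the plasmid is maintained at high copy through a ColE1/pUC-type origin and selected with ampicillin via the β-lactamase gene. An f1 origin is also present, along with small remnants of lac regulatory sequence and a bom fragment carried over from the backbone.

Expression is driven by the human cytomegalovirus immediate early enhancer and promoter, with a T7 promoter just upstream of the insert that could support in vitro transcription. Downstream of attB2, the feature table shows a FLAG epitope followed by the yellow fluorescent protein Venus, which most likely accounts for the "VF" tag named in the record. The fusion can therefore be followed by fluorescence or detected and captured through FLAG. Despite the backbone name, no V5 epitope is annotated. The transcript terminates at an HSV thymidine kinase polyadenylation signal. A separate SV40 promoter–neo–SV40 poly(A) cassette confers resistance to neomycin-class drugs, the basis for G418 selection of stably transfected mammalian cells. SFRP1 is a soluble modulator of Wnt signalling that binds Wnt ligands directly. The stated purpose is simply SFRP1 protein expression in mammalian cells, and the record gives no further application.
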