Features (pLannotate 1.2.2; 24 found; start..end, strand, type, name):
     28..80      -  misc_feature   bom (fragment): basis of mobility region from pBR322
    235..614     +  enhancer       CMV enhancer: human cytomegalovirus immediate early enhancer
    615..818     +  promoter       CMV promoter: human cytomegalovirus (CMV) immediate early promoter
    814..847     +  LTR            5' LTR (truncated) (fragment): truncated 5' long terminal repeat (LTR) from HIV-1
    863..881     +  promoter       T7 promoter: promoter for bacteriophage T7 RNA polymerase
    912..929     +  protein_bind   attB1 (fragment): mutant version of attB; core recombination site for the Gateway® BP reaction BP Clonase™
    935..1876    +  CDS            SFRP1: SFRP1_HUMAN - Also known as FRP, FRP1, SARP2. Experimental evidence at protein level: Swiss-Prot protein existence level 1. Soluble frizzled-related proteins (sFRPS) function as modulators of Wnt signaling through direct interaction with Wnts. They have a role in regulating cell growth and differentiation in specific cell types. SFRP1 decreases intracellular beta-catenin levels (By similarity). Has antiproliferative effects on vascular cells, in vitro and in vivo, and can induce, in vivo, an angiogenic response. In vascular cell cycle, delays the G1 phase and entry into the S phase (By similar
   1879..1902    -  protein_bind   attB2: mutant version of attB; recombination site for the Gateway® BP reaction BP Clonase™
   1916..1936    +  CDS            FLAG (fragment): FLAG® epitope tag, followed by an enterokinase cleavage site
   1967..2686    +  CDS            Venus: yellow fluorescent protein (YFP) with fast and efficient maturation (Nagai et al., 2002) mammalian codon-optimized
   2770..2818    +  polyA_signal   HSV TK poly(A) signal: herpes simplex virus thymidine kinase polyadenylation signal (Cole and Stacy, 1985)
   2909..2925    -  polyA_signal   bGH poly(A) signal (fragment): bovine growth hormone polyadenylation signal
   3020..3448    +  rep_origin     f1 ori (sequence partly withheld): f1 bacteriophage origin of replication; arrow indicates direction of (+) strand synthesis
   3462..3791    +  promoter       SV40 promoter: SV40 enhancer and early promoter
   3858..4649    +  CDS            neo: KKA2_KLEPN - Also known as kan, nptII. Experimental evidence at protein level: Swiss-Prot protein existence level 1. Resistance to kanamycin, neomycin, paromomycin, ribostamycin, butirosin and gentamicin B. From Klebsiella pneumoniae.
   4675..4833    +  CDS            ble (fragment): BLE_KLEPN - Experimental evidence at protein level: Swiss-Prot protein existence level 1. Binding protein with a strong affinity to the bleomycin family of antibiotics. Binds to CL990; an antimitotic-antibiotic compound. From Klebsiella pneumoniae.
   4828..4949    +  polyA_signal   SV40 poly(A) signal: SV40 polyadenylation signal
   5022..5038    -  protein_bind   lac operator: The lac repressor binds to the lac operator to inhibit transcription in E. coli. This inhibition can be relieved by adding lactose or isopropyl-β-D-thiogalactopyranoside (IPTG). lac repressor encoded by lacI
   5046..5076    -  promoter       lac promoter: promoter for the E. coli lac operon
   5091..5112    -  protein_bind   CAP binding site: CAP binding activates transcription in the presence of cAMP. E. coli catabolite activator protein
   5125..5217    -  CDS            lacI (fragment): lac repressor; lacI; The lac repressor binds to the lac operator to inhibit transcription in E. coli. This inhibition can be relieved by adding lactose or isopropyl-β-D-thiogalactopyranoside (IPTG).
   5400..5988    -  rep_origin     ori: high-copy-number ColE1/pMB1/pBR322/pUC origin of replication
   6159..7019    -  CDS            AmpR: β-lactamase; bla; confers resistance to ampicillin, carbenicillin, and related antibiotics
   7020..7124    -  promoter       AmpR promoter: bla
>Addgene plasmid #189542 | pcDNA3.2-V5-DEST-hSFRP1-VF | addgene full sequence | sequence record 374108 | Addgene NGS Result
GACGGATCGGGAGATCTCCCGATCCCCTATGGTGCACTCTCAGTACAATCTGCTCTGATGCCGCATAGTT
AAGCCAGTATCTGCTCCCTGCTTGTGTGTTGGAGGTCGCTGAGTAGTGCGCGAGCAAAATTTAAGCTACA
ACAAGGCAAGGCTTGACCGACAATTGCATGAAGAATCTGCTTAGGGTTAGGCGTTTTGCGCTGCTTCGCG
ATGTACGGGCCAGATATACGCGTTGACATTGATTATTGACTAGTTATTAATAGTAATCAATTACGGGGTC
ATTAGTTCATAGCCCATATATGGAGTTCCGCGTTACATAACTTACGGTAAATGGCCCGCCTGGCTGACCG
CCCAACGACCCCCGCCCATTGACGTCAATAATGACGTATGTTCCCATAGTAACGCCAATAGGGACTTTCC
ATTGACGTCAATGGGTGGAGTATTTACGGTAAACTGCCCACTTGGCAGTACATCAAGTGTATCATATGCC
AAGTACGCCCCCTATTGACGTCAATGACGGTAAATGGCCCGCCTGGCATTATGCCCAGTACATGACCTTA
TGGGACTTTCCTACTTGGCAGTACATCTACGTATTAGTCATCGCTATTACCATGGTGATGCGGTTTTGGC
AGTACATCAATGGGCGTGGATAGCGGTTTGACTCACGGGGATTTCCAAGTCTCCACCCCATTGACGTCAA
TGGGAGTTTGTTTTGGCACCAAAATCAACGGGACTTTCCAAAATGTCGTAACAACTCCGCCCCATTGACG
CAAATGGGCGGTAGGCGTGTACGGTGGGAGGTCTATATAAGCAGAGCTCTCTGGCTAACTAGAGAACCCA
CTGCTTACTGGCTTATCGAAATTAATACGACTCACTATAGGGAGACCCAAGCTTGCTAGTTAAGCTAGCA
ACAAGTTTGTACAAAAAAGTTGGCATGGGCATCGGGCGCAGCGAGGGGGGCCGCCGCGGGGCAGCCCTGG
GCGTGCTGCTGGCGCTGGGCGCGGCGCTTCTGGCCGTGGGCTCGGCCAGCGAGTACGACTACGTGAGCTT
CCAGTCGGACATCGGCCCGTACCAGAGCGGGCGCTTCTACACCAAGCCACCTCAGTGCGTGGACATCCCC
GCGGACCTGCGGCTGTGCCACAACGTGGGCTACAAGAAGATGGTGCTGCCCAACCTGCTGGAGCACGAGA
CCATGGCGGAGGTGAAGCAGCAGGCCAGCAGCTGGGTGCCCCTGCTCAACAAGAACTGCCACGCCGGCAC
CCAGGTCTTCCTCTGCTCGCTCTTCGCGCCCGTCTGCCTGGACCGGCCCATCTACCCGTGTCGCTGGCTC
TGCGAGGCCGTGCGCGACTCGTGCGAGCCGGTCATGCAGTTCTTCGGCTTCTACTGGCCCGAGATGCTTA
AGTGTGACAAGTTCCCCGAGGGGGACGTCTGCATCGCCATGACGCCGCCCAATGCCACCGAAGCCTCCAA
GCCCCAAGGCACAACGGTGTGTCCTCCCTGTGACAACGAGTTGAAATCTGAGGCCATCATTGAACATCTC
TGTGCCAGCGAGTTTGCACTGAGGATGAAAATAAAAGAAGTGAAAAAAGAAAATGGCGACAAGAAGATTG
TCCCCAAGAAGAAGAAGCCCCTGAAGTTGGGGCCCATCAAGAAGAAGGACCTGAAGAAGCTTGTGCTGTA
CCTGAAGAATGGGGCTGACTGTCCCTGCCACCAGCTGGACAACCTCAGCCACCACTTCCTCATCATGGGC
CGCAAGGTGAAGAGCCAGTACTTGCTGACGGCCATCCACAAGTGGGACAAGAAAAACAAGGAGTTCAAAA
ACTTCATGAAGAAAATGAAAAACCATGAGTGCCCCACCTTTCAGTCCGTGTTTAAGTGCCCAACTTTCTT
GTACAAAGTGGTTGATCTCGAGGACTACAAGGACGACGATGACAAGGGAGGGGGTGGATCTGGAGGGGGT
GGATCTATGGTGAGCAAGGGCGAGGAGCTGTTCACCGGGGTGGTGCCCATCCTGGTCGAGCTGGACGGCG
ACGTAAACGGCCACAAGTTCAGCGTGTCCGGCGAGGGCGAGGGCGATGCCACCTACGGCAAGCTGACCCT
GAAGCTGATCTGCACCACCGGCAAGCTGCCCGTGCCCTGGCCCACCCTCGTGACCACCCTGGGCTACGGC
CTGCAGTGCTTCGCCCGCTACCCCGACCACATGAAGCAGCACGACTTCTTCAAGTCCGCCATGCCCGAAG
GCTACGTCCAGGAGCGCACCATCTTCTTCAAGGACGACGGCAACTACAAGACCCGCGCCGAGGTGAAGTT
CGAGGGCGACACCCTGGTGAACCGCATCGAGCTGAAGGGCATCGACTTCAAGGAGGACGGCAACATCCTG
GGGCACAAGCTGGAGTACAACTACAACAGCCACAACGTCTATATCACCGCCGACAAGCAGAAGAACGGCA
TCAAGGCCAACTTCAAGATCCGCCACAACATCGAGGACGGCGGCGTGCAGCTCGCCGACCACTACCAGCA
GAACACCCCCATCGGCGACGGCCCCGTGCTGCTGCCCGACAACCACTACCTGAGCTACCAGTCCGCCCTG
AGCAAAGACCCCAACGAGAAGCGCGATCACATGGTCCTGCTGGAGTTCGTGACCGCCGCCGGGATCACTC
TCGGCATGGACGAGCTGTACAAGTAAGGTACCGGTTAGTAATGAGTTTAAACGGGGGAGGCTAACTGAAA
CACGGAAGGAGACAATACCGGAAGGAACCCGCGCTATGACGGCAATAAAAAGACAGAATAAAACGCACGG
GTGTTGGGTCGTTTGTTCATAAACGCGGGGTTCGGTCCCAGGGCTGGCACTCTGTCGATACCCCACCGAG
ACCCCATTGGGGCCAATACGCCCGCGTTTCTTCCTTTTCCCCACCCCACCCCCCAAGTTCGGGTGAAGGC
CCAGGGCTCGCAGCCAACGTCGGGGCGGCAGGCCCTGCCATAGCAGATCTGCGCAGCTGGGGCTCTAGGG
GGTATCCCC
[124 nt withheld, positions 3020-3143]
C
[91 nt withheld, positions 3145-3235]
A
[49 nt withheld, positions 3237-3285]
CCTTTGACGTTGGAGTCCACGTTCTTT
[37 nt withheld, positions 3313-3349]
ACCCTATCTCGGTCTATTCTTTTGATTTATAAGGGATTTTGCCGATTTCGGCCTATTGGTTAAAAAATGA
GCTGATTTAACAAAAATTTAACGCGAATTAATTCTGTGGAATGTGTGTCAGTTAGGGTGTGGAAAGTCCC
CAGGCTCCCCAGCAGGCAGAAGTATGCAAAGCATGCATCTCAATTAGTCAGCAACCAGGTGTGGAAAGTC
CCCAGGCTCCCCAGCAGGCAGAAGTATGCAAAGCATGCATCTCAATTAGTCAGCAACCATAGTCCCGCCC
CTAACTCCGCCCATCCCGCCCCTAACTCCGCCCAGTTCCGCCCATTCTCCGCCCCATGGCTGACTAATTT
TTTTTATTTATGCAGAGGCCGAGGCCGCCTCTGCCTCTGAGCTATTCCAGAAGTAGTGAGGAGGCTTTTT
TGGAGGCCTAGGCTTTTGCAAAAAGCTCCCGGGAGCTTGTATATCCATTTTCGGATCTGATCAAGAGACA
GGATGAGGATCGTTTCGCATGATTGAACAAGATGGATTGCACGCAGGTTCTCCGGCCGCTTGGGTGGAGA
GGCTATTCGGCTATGACTGGGCACAACAGACAATCGGCTGCTCTGATGCCGCCGTGTTCCGGCTGTCAGC
GCAGGGGCGCCCGGTTCTTTTTGTCAAGACCGACCTGTCCGGTGCCCTGAATGAACTGCAGGACGAGGCA
GCGCGGCTATCGTGGCTGGCCACGACGGGCGTTCCTTGCGCAGCTGTGCTCGACGTTGTCACTGAAGCGG
GAAGGGACTGGCTGCTATTGGGCGAAGTGCCGGGGCAGGATCTCCTGTCATCTCACCTTGCTCCTGCCGA
GAAAGTATCCATCATGGCTGATGCAATGCGGCGGCTGCATACGCTTGATCCGGCTACCTGCCCATTCGAC
CACCAAGCGAAACATCGCATCGAGCGAGCACGTACTCGGATGGAAGCCGGTCTTGTCGATCAGGATGATC
TGGACGAAGAGCATCAGGGGCTCGCGCCAGCCGAACTGTTCGCCAGGCTCAAGGCGCGCATGCCCGACGG
CGAGGATCTCGTCGTGACCCATGGCGATGCCTGCTTGCCGAATATCATGGTGGAAAATGGCCGCTTTTCT
GGATTCATCGACTGTGGCCGGCTGGGTGTGGCGGACCGCTATCAGGACATAGCGTTGGCTACCCGTGATA
TTGCTGAAGAGCTTGGCGGCGAATGGGCTGACCGCTTCCTCGTGCTTTACGGTATCGCCGCTCCCGATTC
GCAGCGCATCGCCTTCTATCGCCTTCTTGACGAGTTCTTCTGAGCGGGACTCTGGGGTTCGCGAAATGAC
CGACCAAGCGACGCCCAACCTGCCATCACGAGATTTCGATTCCACCGCCGCCTTCTATGAAAGGTTGGGC
TTCGGAATCGTTTTCCGGGACGCCGGCTGGATGATCCTCCAGCGCGGGGATCTCATGCTGGAGTTCTTCG
CCCACCCCAACTTGTTTATTGCAGCTTATAATGGTTACAAATAAAGCAATAGCATCACAAATTTCACAAA
TAAAGCATTTTTTTCACTGCATTCTAGTTGTGGTTTGTCCAAACTCATCAATGTATCTTATCATGTCTGT
ATACCGTCGACCTCTAGCTAGAGCTTGGCGTAATCATGGTCATAGCTGTTTCCTGTGTGAAATTGTTATC
CGCTCACAATTCCACACAACATACGAGCCGGAAGCATAAAGTGTAAAGCCTGGGGTGCCTAATGAGTGAG
CTAACTCACATTAATTGCGTTGCGCTCACTGCCCGCTTTCCAGTCGGGAAACCTGTCGTGCCAGCTGCAT
TAATGAATCGGCCAACGCGCGGGGAGAGGCGGTTTGCGTATTGGGCGCTCTTCCGCTTCCTCGCTCACTG
ACTCGCTGCGCTCGGTCGTTCGGCTGCGGCGAGCGGTATCAGCTCACTCAAAGGCGGTAATACGGTTATC
CACAGAATCAGGGGATAACGCAGGAAAGAACATGTGAGCAAAAGGCCAGCAAAAGGCCAGGAACCGTAAA
AAGGCCGCGTTGCTGGCGTTTTTCCATAGGCTCCGCCCCCCTGACGAGCATCACAAAAATCGACGCTCAA
GTCAGAGGTGGCGAAACCCGACAGGACTATAAAGATACCAGGCGTTTCCCCCTGGAAGCTCCCTCGTGCG
CTCTCCTGTTCCGACCCTGCCGCTTACCGGATACCTGTCCGCCTTTCTCCCTTCGGGAAGCGTGGCGCTT
TCTCATAGCTCACGCTGTAGGTATCTCAGTTCGGTGTAGGTCGTTCGCTCCAAGCTGGGCTGTGTGCACG
AACCCCCCGTTCAGCCCGACCGCTGCGCCTTATCCGGTAACTATCGTCTTGAGTCCAACCCGGTAAGACA
CGACTTATCGCCACTGGCAGCAGCCACTGGTAACAGGATTAGCAGAGCGAGGTATGTAGGCGGTGCTACA
GAGTTCTTGAAGTGGTGGCCTAACTACGGCTACACTAGAAGAACAGTATTTGGTATCTGCGCTCTGCTGA
AGCCAGTTACCTTCGGAAAAAGAGTTGGTAGCTCTTGATCCGGCAAACAAACCACCGCTGGTAGCGGTGG
TTTTTTTGTTTGCAAGCAGCAGATTACGCGCAGAAAAAAAGGATCTCAAGAAGATCCTTTGATCTTTTCT
ACGGGGTCTGACGCTCAGTGGAACGAAAACTCACGTTAAGGGATTTTGGTCATGAGATTATCAAAAAGGA
TCTTCACCTAGATCCTTTTAAATTAAAAATGAAGTTTTAAATCAATCTAAAGTATATATGAGTAAACTTG
GTCTGACAGTTACCAATGCTTAATCAGTGAGGCACCTATCTCAGCGATCTGTCTATTTCGTTCATCCATA
GTTGCCTGACTCCCCGTCGTGTAGATAACTACGATACGGGAGGGCTTACCATCTGGCCCCAGTGCTGCAA
TGATACCGCGAGACCCACGCTCACCGGCTCCAGATTTATCAGCAATAAACCAGCCAGCCGGAAGGGCCGA
GCGCAGAAGTGGTCCTGCAACTTTATCCGCCTCCATCCAGTCTATTAATTGTTGCCGGGAAGCTAGAGTA
AGTAGTTCGCCAGTTAATAGTTTGCGCAACGTTGTTGCCATTGCTACAGGCATCGTGGTGTCACGCTCGT
CGTTTGGTATGGCTTCATTCAGCTCCGGTTCCCAACGATCAAGGCGAGTTACATGATCCCCCATGTTGTG
CAAAAAAGCGGTTAGCTCCTTCGGTCCTCCGATCGTTGTCAGAAGTAAGTTGGCCGCAGTGTTATCACTC
ATGGTTATGGCAGCACTGCATAATTCTCTTACTGTCATGCCATCCGTAAGATGCTTTTCTGTGACTGGTG
AGTACTCAACCAAGTCATTCTGAGAATAGTGTATGCGGCGACCGAGTTGCTCTTGCCCGGCGTCAATACG
GGATAATACCGCGCCACATAGCAGAACTTTAAAAGTGCTCATCATTGGAAAACGTTCTTCGGGGCGAAAA
CTCTCAAGGATCTTACCGCTGTTGAGATCCAGTTCGATGTAACCCACTCGTGCACCCAACTGATCTTCAG
CATCTTTTACTTTCACCAGCGTTTCTGGGTGAGCAAAAACAGGAAGGCAAAATGCCGCAAAAAAGGGAAT
AAGGGCGACACGGAAATGTTGAATACTCATACTCTTCCTTTTTCAATATTATTGAAGCATTTATCAGGGT
TATTGTCTCATGAGCGGATACATATTTGAATGTATTTAGAAAAATAAACAAATAGGGGTTCCGCGCACAT
TTCCCCGAAAAGTGCCACCTGACGTC
